>Addgene plasmid #242908 | pCK157 | addgene full sequence | sequence record 486137 | Addgene NGS Result
ATAAGCATTATTTAGATGAGATTATTGAGCAAATCAGTGAATTTTCTAAGCGTGTTATTTTAGCAGATGC
CAATTTAGATAAAGTTCTTAGTGCATATAACAAACATAGAGACAAACCAATACGTGAACAAGCAGAAAAT
ATTATTCATTTATTTACGTTGACGAATCTTGGAGCTCCCGCTGCTTTTAAATATTTTGATACAACAATTG
ATCGTAAACGATATACGTCTACAAAAGAAGTTTTAGATGCCACTCTTATCCATCAATCCATCACTGGTCT
TTATGAAACACGCATTGATTTGAGTCAGCTAGGAGGTGACTAACTCGAGTAAGGATCTCCAGGCATCAAA
TAAAACGAAAGGCTCAGTCGAAAGACTGGGCCTTTCGTTTTATCTGTTGTTTGTCGGTGAACGCTCTCTA
CTAGAGTCACACTGGCTCACCTTCGGGTGGGCCTTTCTGCGTTTATACCTAGAGCGCCCGGAAGAGAGTC
AATTCAGGGTGGTGAATCCCCAGATCTTTTACGGCTAGCTCAGCCCTAGGTATTATGCTAGCGAATTCAT
TAAAGAGGAGAAAGGTACCATGGGGCCCGCTTCTAACTTTACTCAGTTCGTTCTCGTCGACAATGGCGGA
ACTGGCGACGTGACTGTCGCCCCAAGCAACTTCGCTAACGGGATCGCTGAATGGATCAGCTCTAACTCGC
GTTCACAGGCTTACAAAGTAACCTGTAGCGTTCGTCAGAGCTCTGCGCAGAATCGCAAATACACCATCAA
AGTCGAGGTGCCTAAAGGCGCCTGGCGTTCGTACTTAAATATGGAACTAACCATTCCAATTTTCGCCACG
AATTCCGACTGCGAGCTTATTGTTAAGGCAATGCAAGGTCTCCTAAAAGATGGAAACCCGATTCCCTCAG
CAATCGCAGCAAACTCCGGCATCTACGGTGGCGGAGGTAGCCAAAAAGTTGCGCAGCTGAAAAACCGTGT
TGCGTACAAACTGAAAGAAAACGCGAAGCTGGAGAACATCGTGGCGCGTCTGGAAAACGACAATGCGAAC
CTGGAGAAAGACATTGCGAATCTCGAAAAGGACATCGCAAATCTGGAACGTGACGTTGCGCGTTAAGCGG
CCGCCACGCAAAAAACCCCGCTTCGGCGGGGTTTTTTCGCCCTAGGGATATATTCCGCTTCCTCGCTCAC
TGACTCGCTACGCTCGGTCGTTCGACTGCGGCGAGCGGAAATGGCTTACGAACGGGGCGGAGATTTCCTG
CCCGGGGCGAAAAAACCCCGCCGAAGCGGGGTTTTTTGCGTGGGCGCGCCTTACTCGAATTTGTGAGCCG
CCAGTTCGAATTCCAGTTCCGCTTTTGCGAATTTCAGGTGTTCCTTCAGGTTTTTGAGTTCAGCGTTACG
CTCTTCCAGCTCCTGGATGTAGTTTTTCAGTTCTTTAACGGTGTTCTCTGGTTTCTCTTCTTTCACTTCA
GGCTGACGTACATCACGTAAGTCAACGAAAGCTTCCAGTTGTTCAGCCAGAATGGTTGCCGCACGACGAA
TCGCCTCTTCAGGATCGATTGTGCCGTTGGTTTCCATTTCGATGACCAGCTTGTCCAGGTCGGTACGCTG
TTCTACACGCGCTGCTTCAACATTGTAGGCAATACGCTCCACAGGGCTGTAGCATGCGTCGACCAGCAGA
CGGCCGATTGGGCGCTCATCTTCTTCCGAATGAATTCGGGTAGAAGCCGGCACATAACCACGACCGCGCT
GAACTTTGATACGCATGCTAATAGACGCGTTCTCATCGGTCAGGTGGCAGATCACGTGCTGCGGCTTGAC
GATTTCGACATCACCGTCGTGGGTGATATCGGCTGCAGTCACAGGGCCAATGCCAGATTTATTCAAGGTA
AGAATAACTTCATCTTTGCCCTGAACTCTCACCGCCAGCCCTTTCAGGTTGAGCAGGATTTCCAGGATAT
CTTCCTGAACGCCTTCTTTGGTGCTGTACTCATGTAGTACACCATCAATCTCAACCTCGGTCACCGCGCA
ACCCGGCATCGATGAGAGCAGAATACGGCGCAGTGCGTTACCCAGAGTATGGCCAAAGCCACGCTCTAAA
GGCTCAAGGGTCACCTTGGCGTGCGTCGAACTCACTTGCTCGATATCAACCAGGCGCGGTTTTAGAAACT
CTGTCACAGAACCCTGCATGGTACCTTTCTCCTCTTTAATGAATTCGCTAGCATAATACCTAGGGCTGAG
CTAGCCGTAAAATGCATCCTAGGGATATATTCCGCTTCCTCGCTCACTGACTCGCTACGCTCGGTCGTTC
GACTGCGGCGAGCGGAAATGGCTTACGAACGGGGCGGAGATTTCCTGGAAGATGCCAGGAAGATACTTAA
CAGGGAAGTGAGAGGGCCGCGGCAAAGCCGTTTTTCCATAGGCTCCGCCCCCCTGACAAGCATCACGAAA
TCTGACGCTCAAATCAGTGGTGGCGAAACCCGACAGGACTATAAAGATACCAGGCGTTTCCCCCTGGCGG
CTCCCTCGTGCGCTCTCCTGTTCCTGCCTTTCGGTTTACCGGTGTCATTCCGCTGTTATGGCCGCGTTTG
TCTCATTCCACGCCTGACACTCAGTTCCGGGTAGGCAGTTCGCTCCAAGCTGGACTGTATGCACGAACCC
CCCGTTCAGTCCGACCGCTGCGCCTTATCCGGTAACTATCGTCTTGAGTCCAACCCGGAAAGACATGCAA
AAGCACCACTGGCAGCAGCCACTGGTAATTGATTTAGAGGAGTTAGTCTTGAAGTCATGCGCCGGTTAAG
GCTAAACTGAAAGGACAAGTTTTGGTGACTGCGCTCCTCCAAGCCAGTTACCTCGGTTCAAAGAGTTGGT
AGCTCAGAGAACCTTCGAAAAACCGCCCTGCAAGGCGGTTTTTTCGTTTTCAGAGCAAGAGATTACGCGC
AGACCAAAACGATCTCAAGAAGATCATCTTATTAATCAGATAAAATATTTCTAGATTTCAGTGCAATTTA
TCTCTTCAAATGTAGCACCTGAAGTCAGCCCCATACGATATAAGTTGTTACTAGTGCTTGGATTCTCACC
AATAAAAAACGCCCGGCGGCAACCGAGCGTTCTGAACAAATCCAGATGGAGTTCTGAGGTCATTACTGGA
TCTATCAACAGGAGTCCAAGCGAGCTCGATATCAAATTACGCCCCGCCCTGCCACTCATCGCAGTACTGT
TGTAATTCATTAAGCATTCTGCCGACATGGAAGCCATCACAAACGGCATGATGAACCTGAATCGCCAGCG
GCATCAGCACCTTGTCGCCTTGCGTATAATATTTGCCCATGGTGAAAACGGGGGCGAAGAAGTTGTCCAT
ATTGGCCACGTTTAAATCAAAACTGGTGAAACTCACCCAGGGATTGGCTGAGACGAAAAACATATTCTCA
ATAAACCCTTTAGGGAAATAGGCCAGGTTTTCACCGTAACACGCCACATCTTGCGAATATATGTGTAGAA
ACTGCCGGAAATCGTCGTGGTATTCACTCCAGAGCGATGAAAACGTTTCAGTTTGCTCATGGAAAACGGT
GTAACAAGGGTGAACACTATCCCATATCACCAGCTCACCGTCTTTCATTGCCATACGAAATTCCGGATGA
GCATTCATCAGGCGGGCAAGAATGTGAATAAAGGCCGGATAAAACTTGTGCTTATTTTTCTTTACGGTCT
TTAAAAAGGCCGTAATATCCAGCTGAACGGTCTGGTTATAGGTACATTGAGCAACTGACTGAAATGCCTC
AAAATGTTCTTTACGATGCCATTGGGATATATCAACGGTGGTATATCCAGTGATTTTTTTCTCCATTTTA
GCTTCCTTAGCTCCTGAAAATCTCGATAACTCAAAAAATACGCCCGGTAGTGATCTTATTTCATTATGGT
GAAAGTTGGAACCTCTTACGTGCCGATCAACGTCTCATTTTCGCCAGATATCGACGTCTTAAGTTACGAA
ATCATCCTGTGGAGCTTAGTAGGTTTAGCAAGATGGCAGCGCCTAAATGTAGAATGATAAAAGGATTAAG
AGATTAATTTCCCTAAAAATGATAAAACAAGCGTTTTGAAAGCGCTTGTTTTTTTGGTTTGCAGTCAGAG
TAGAATAGAAGTATCAAAAAAAGCACCGACTCGGTGCCACTTTTTCAAGTTGATAACGGACTAGCCTTAT
TTTAACTTGCTATGCTGTTTTGAATGGTTCCAACAAGATTATTTTATAACTTTTATAACAAATAATCAAG
GAGAAATTCAAAGAAATTTATCAGCCATAAAACAATACTTAATACTATAGAATGATAACAAAATAAACTA
CTTTTTAAAAGAATTTTGTGTTATAATCTATTTATTATTAAGTATTGGGTAATATTTTTTGAAGAGATAT
TTTGAAAAAGAAAAATTAAAGCATATTAAACTAATTTCGGAGGTCATTAAAACTATTATTGAAATCATCA
AACTCATTATGGATTTAATTTAAACTTTTTATTTTAGGAGGCAAAAATGGATAAGAAATACTCAATAGGC
TTAGCTATCGGCACAAATAGCGTCGGATGGGCGGTGATCACTGATGAATATAAGGTTCCGTCTAAAAAGT
TCAAGGTTCTGGGAAATACAGACCGCCACAGTATCAAAAAAAATCTTATAGGGGCTCTTTTATTTGACAG
TGGAGAGACAGCGGAAGCGACTCGTCTCAAACGGACAGCTCGTAGAAGGTATACACGTCGGAAGAATCGT
ATTTGTTATCTACAGGAGATTTTTTCAAATGAGATGGCGAAAGTAGATGATAGTTTCTTTCATCGACTTG
AAGAGTCTTTTTTGGTGGAAGAAGACAAGAAGCATGAACGTCATCCTATTTTTGGAAATATAGTAGATGA
AGTTGCTTATCATGAGAAATATCCAACTATCTATCATCTGCGAAAAAAATTGGTAGATTCTACTGATAAA
GCGGATTTGCGCTTAATCTATTTGGCCTTAGCGCATATGATTAAGTTTCGTGGTCATTTTTTGATTGAGG
GAGATTTAAATCCTGATAATAGTGATGTGGACAAACTATTTATCCAGTTGGTACAAACCTACAATCAATT
ATTTGAAGAAAACCCTATTAACGCAAGTGGAGTAGATGCTAAAGCGATTCTTTCTGCACGATTGAGTAAA
TCAAGACGATTAGAAAATCTCATTGCTCAGCTCCCCGGTGAGAAGAAAAATGGCTTATTTGGGAATCTCA
TTGCTTTGTCATTGGGTTTGACCCCTAATTTTAAATCAAATTTTGATTTGGCAGAAGATGCTAAATTACA
GCTTTCAAAAGATACTTACGATGATGATTTAGATAATTTATTGGCGCAAATTGGAGATCAATATGCTGAT
TTGTTTTTGGCAGCTAAGAATTTATCAGATGCTATTTTACTTTCAGATATCCTAAGAGTAAATACTGAAA
TAACTAAGGCTCCCCTATCAGCTTCAATGATTAAACGCTACGATGAACATCATCAAGACTTGACTCTTTT
AAAAGCTTTAGTTCGACAACAACTTCCAGAAAAGTATAAAGAAATCTTTTTTGATCAATCAAAAAACGGA
TATGCAGGTTATATTGATGGGGGAGCTAGCCAAGAAGAATTTTATAAATTTATCAAACCAATTTTAGAAA
AAATGGATGGTACTGAGGAATTATTGGTGAAACTAAATCGTGAAGATTTGCTGCGCAAGCAACGGACCTT
TGACAACGGCTCTATTCCCCATCAAATTCACTTGGGTGAGCTGCATGCTATTTTGAGAAGACAAGAAGAC
TTTTATCCATTTTTAAAAGACAATCGTGAGAAGATTGAAAAAATCTTGACTTTTCGAATTCCTTATTATG
TTGGTCCATTGGCGCGTGGCAATAGTCGTTTTGCATGGATGACTCGGAAGTCTGAAGAAACAATTACCCC
ATGGAATTTTGAAGAAGTTGTCGATAAAGGTGCTTCAGCTCAATCATTTATTGAACGCATGACAAACTTT
GATAAAAATCTTCCAAATGAAAAAGTACTACCAAAACATAGTTTGCTTTATGAGTATTTTACGGTTTATA
ACGAATTGACAAAGGTCAAATATGTTACTGAAGGAATGCGAAAACCAGCATTTCTTTCAGGTGAACAGAA
GAAAGCCATTGTTGATTTACTCTTCAAAACAAATCGAAAAGTAACCGTTAAGCAATTAAAAGAAGATTAT
TTCAAAAAAATAGAATGTTTTGATAGTGTTGAAATTTCAGGAGTTGAAGATAGATTTAATGCTTCATTAG
GTACCTACCATGATTTGCTAAAAATTATTAAAGATAAAGATTTTTTGGATAATGAAGAAAATGAAGATAT
CTTAGAGGATATTGTTTTAACATTGACCTTATTTGAAGATAGGGAGATGATTGAGGAAAGACTTAAAACA
TATGCTCACCTCTTTGATGATAAGGTGATGAAACAGCTTAAACGTCGCCGTTATACTGGTTGGGGACGTT
TGTCTCGAAAATTGATTAATGGTATTAGGGATAAGCAATCTGGCAAAACAATATTAGATTTTTTGAAATC
AGATGGTTTTGCCAATCGCAATTTTATGCAGCTGATCCATGATGATAGTTTGACATTTAAAGAAGACATT
CAAAAAGCACAAGTGTCTGGACAAGGCGATAGTTTACATGAACATATTGCAAATTTAGCTGGTAGCCCTG
CTATTAAAAAAGGTATTTTACAGACTGTAAAAGTTGTTGATGAATTGGTCAAAGTAATGGGGCGGCATAA
GCCAGAAAATATCGTTATTGAAATGGCACGTGAAAATCAGACAACTCAAAAGGGCCAGAAAAATTCGCGA
GAGCGTATGAAACGAATCGAAGAAGGTATCAAAGAATTAGGAAGTCAGATTCTTAAAGAGCATCCTGTTG
AAAATACTCAATTGCAAAATGAAAAGCTCTATCTCTATTATCTCCAAAATGGAAGAGACATGTATGTGGA
CCAAGAATTAGATATTAATCGTTTAAGTGATTATGATGTCGATGCCATTGTTCCACAAAGTTTCCTTAAA
GACGATTCAATAGACAATAAGGTCTTAACGCGTTCTGATAAAAATCGTGGTAAATCGGATAACGTTCCAA
GTGAAGAAGTAGTCAAAAAGATGAAAAACTATTGGAGACAACTTCTAAACGCCAAGTTAATCACTCAACG
TAAGTTTGATAATTTAACGAAAGCTGAACGTGGAGGTTTGAGTGAACTTGATAAAGCTGGTTTTATCAAA
CGCCAATTGGTTGAAACTCGCCAAATCACTAAGCATGTGGCACAAATTTTGGATAGTCGCATGAATACTA
AATACGATGAAAATGATAAACTTATTCGAGAGGTTAAAGTGATTACCTTAAAATCTAAATTAGTTTCTGA
CTTCCGAAAAGATTTCCAATTCTATAAAGTACGTGAGATTAACAATTACCATCATGCCCATGATGCGTAT
CTAAATGCCGTCGTTGGAACTGCTTTGATTAAGAAATATCCAAAACTTGAATCGGAGTTTGTCTATGGTG
ATTATAAAGTTTATGATGTTCGTAAAATGATTGCTAAGTCTGAGCAAGAAATAGGCAAAGCAACCGCAAA
ATATTTCTTTTACTCTAATATCATGAACTTCTTCAAAACAGAAATTACACTTGCAAATGGAGAGATTCGC
AAACGCCCTCTAATCGAAACTAATGGGGAAACTGGAGAAATTGTCTGGGATAAAGGGCGAGATTTTGCCA
CAGTGCGCAAAGTATTGTCCATGCCCCAAGTCAATATTGTCAAGAAAACAGAAGTACAGACAGGCGGATT
CTCCAAGGAGTCAATTTTACCAAAAAGAAATTCGGACAAGCTTATTGCTCGTAAAAAAGACTGGGATCCA
AAAAAATATGGTGGTTTTGATAGTCCAACGGTAGCTTATTCAGTCCTAGTGGTTGCTAAGGTGGAAAAAG
GGAAATCGAAGAAGTTAAAATCCGTTAAAGAGTTACTAGGGATCACAATTATGGAAAGAAGTTCCTTTGA
AAAAAATCCGATTGACTTTTTAGAAGCTAAAGGATATAAGGAAGTTAAAAAAGACTTAATCATTAAACTA
CCTAAATATAGTCTTTTTGAGTTAGAAAACGGTCGTAAACGGATGCTGGCTAGTGCCGGAGAATTACAAA
AAGGAAATGAGCTGGCTCTGCCAAGCAAATATGTGAATTTTTTATATTTAGCTAGTCATTATGAAAAGTT
GAAGGGTAGTCCAGAAGATAACGAACAAAAACAATTGTTTGTGGAGCAGC
Features (pLannotate 1.2.2; 13 found; start..end, strand, type, name):
    347..418     +  terminator     rrnB T1 terminator: transcription terminator T1 from the E. coli rrnB gene
    434..461     +  terminator     T7Te terminator: phage T7 early transcription terminator
    473..507     +  promoter       lacIq promoter (fragment): lacI (mutant); In the lacIq allele, a single base change in the promoter boosts expression of the lacI gene about 10-fold.
    589..936     +  CDS            CAPSD_BPMS2 (fragment): Experimental evidence at protein level: Swiss-Prot protein existence level 1. Acts as a translational repressor of viral replicase synthesis late in infection. This latter function is the result of capsid protein interaction with an RNA hairpin which contains the replicase ribosome-binding site. From Escherichia phage MS2 (Bacteriophage MS2).
   1173..1228    -  rep_origin     RSF ori (fragment): Plasmids containing the RSF 1030 origin of replication can be propagated in E. coli cells that contain additional plasmids with compatible origins.
   1446..2189    -  CDS            rpoA (fragment): RPOA_ECO24 - Experimental evidence at protein level: Swiss-Prot protein existence level 1. DNA-dependent RNA polymerase catalyzes the transcription of DNA into RNA using the four ribonucleoside triphosphates as substrates. From Escherichia coli O139:H28 (strain E24377A / ETEC).
   2270..2325    -  rep_origin     RSF ori (fragment): Plasmids containing the RSF 1030 origin of replication can be propagated in E. coli cells that contain additional plasmids with compatible origins.
   2413..2958    -  rep_origin     p15A ori: Plasmids containing the medium-copy-number p15A origin of replication can be propagated in E. coli cells that contain a second plasmid with the ColE1 origin.
   3072..3166    -  terminator     lambda t0 terminator: transcription terminator from phage lambda
   3190..3846    -  CDS            cat: CAT_ECOLX - Experimental evidence at protein level: Swiss-Prot protein existence level 1. This enzyme is an effector of chloramphenicol resistance in bacteria. From Escherichia coli. This protein is used as a marker in many commonly used cloning vectors, such as pACYC184.
   3847..3949    -  promoter       cat promoter: promoter of the E. coli cat gene encoding chloramphenicol acetyltransferase
   4153..4231    -  misc_RNA       tracrRNA: trans-activating CRISPR RNA for the Streptococcus pyogenes CRISPR/Cas9 system
   4527..321     +  CDS            dCas9 (fragment) (across the origin): catalytically dead mutant of the Cas9 endonuclease from the Streptococcus pyogenes Type II CRISPR/Cas system RNA-guided DNA-binding protein that lacks endonuclease activity due to the D10A mutation in the RuvC catalytic domain and the H840A mutation in the HNH catalytic domain
