[The description below was written by a language model from this plasmid's Addgene catalogue record and pLannotate feature annotations shown in this document.]
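Description:
pCK157 is an 8.3 kb bacterial CRISPR activation (CRISPRa) plasmid built on the pCD442 backbone and intended for constitutive expression of three protein components in E. coli: catalytically dead S. pyogenes Cas9 (dCas9), MCP-SYNZIP6 and αNTD-SYNZIP5. It replicates from a p15A origin, consistent with its low-copy listing and allowing coexistence with ColE1-type plasmids. Selection is by chloramphenicol through a cat gene with its own promoter and a lambda t0 terminator.

The dCas9 coding sequence spans the numbering origin and is followed by rrnB T1 and T7Te terminators. The record does not state its promoter, although a tracrRNA element annotated upstream suggests native S. pyogenes locus sequence was retained. Downstream lies the MS2 coat protein (MCP) reading frame, which the catalogue describes as fused to SYNZIP6. On the opposite strand is a fragment of E. coli rpoA corresponding to the N-terminal domain of the RNA polymerase α subunit (αNTD), fused to SYNZIP5. Both fusions are listed as driven by the constitutive Anderson promoter BBa_J23107. The short "lacIq promoter" hit before MCP, and probably the two brief "RSF ori" fragments, look like similarity matches to small synthetic parts rather than functional elements. The SYNZIP peptides themselves were not annotated.

SYNZIP5 and SYNZIP6 are synthetic coiled-coil peptides generally used as a heterodimerising pair. In the presumable design, MCP binds MS2 hairpins on a scaffold guide RNA and recruits αNTD non-covalently to a dCas9-targeted promoter. No guide RNA cassette is annotated, so the guide and any reporter are presumably supplied on a compatible plasmid. The associated work maps bacterial CRISPRa effectors for synergistic or antagonistic effects on gene activation.
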