Addgene plasmid #242908: pCK157
Purpose: Constitutive expression of dCas9, MCP-SYNZIP6, and αNTD-SYNZIP5
Depositing lab: Jesse Zalatan. Depositing organization: University of Washington. Publication: Systematic Mapping of Bacterial CRISPRa Systems for Synergistic Gene Activation Reveals Antagonistic Effects. Kiattisewee C, Karanjia AV, Cardiff RAL, Olander KE, Leejareon P, Alvi SS, Carothers JM, Zalatan JG. ACS Synth Biol. 2025 Jul 22. doi: 10.1021/acssynbio.5c00358. PubMed 40693287.
Backbone
  Vector backbone: pCD442
  Vector type: CRISPR, Synthetic Biology
Growth in bacteria
  Bacterial resistance: Chloramphenicol, 25 μg/mL
  Growth temperature: 37°C
  Growth strain: DH5alpha
  Copy number: Low Copy
Gene/Insert 1
  Gene/Insert name: MCP-SYNZIP6
  Species: Synthetic
  Promoter: BBa_J23107
  Cloning method: Gibson Cloning
  Sequencing primers: 5′ CACGCATTGATTTGAGTCAGC; 3′ tcgtaagccatttccgctcg
Gene/Insert 2
  Gene/Insert name: αNTD-SYNZIP5
  Species: Synthetic
  Promoter: BBa_J23107
  Cloning method: Gibson Cloning
  Sequencing primers: 5′ CACGCATTGATTTGAGTCAGC; 3′ tcgtaagccatttccgctcg
Terms and licenses: Academic/Nonprofit Terms; Industry Terms: Not Available to Industry
Depositor comments: Please visit https://doi.org/10.1101/2025.05.14.654134 for bioRxiv preprint.
How to cite: pCK157 was a gift from Jesse Zalatan (Addgene plasmid # 242908 ; http://n2t.net/addgene:242908 ; RRID:Addgene_242908)
